>Addgene plasmid #27817 | pUT1433-HQ858735 | depositor full sequence | sequence record 13092 | Author sequence
CAAATAATGATTTTATTTTGACTGATAGTGACCTGTTCGTTGCAACAAATTGATGAGCAATGCTTTTTTA
TAATGCCAACTTTGTACAAAAAAGCAGGCTCCGCGGCCGCCTTGTTTAACTTTAAGAAGGAGCCCTTCAC
CATGGCGCAGAATGATCACCCGGCTGCCTTACCGCCGCGCGATGACACGGTGGATAGCTTCCTGTCAAGA
GAGGTCCTCCGCTCCGAGGTGGGGCTGGATGCCAGGCGCGCCGGGCTCGTCGAAATGCTGGAGGGCGAAG
AGCACAGCAGCATTTTCAGCGACGAATCCGAGGATGACGATGATGGCGGGCATAGCATAGCCGTAACGGT
GAAGTCGGCGCGGCGGTCCGAGAGAAGGGCTCGGAGAGTGAGGGCAGCGATGAAGACGGCCAAGTGTTCC
AGCAGCATGAAGCCCGTTGGAGCGTCCTCCACAAGGAGGAAACGGTTGAAGGGTTGCCTGACTCCTCTCG
GGTGCTTGTACAAGATGACCGGCCCGAGGCTTCTGACGGCGGAACAAGAAGTCGAATTCTCAGAAGGCAT
TCAGGACCTTCTGAAACTGGAAGCCATCCAAAAGGAGGTTGCGCAGTATAATGCTGGTGAACCAACGTTT
TCCCAGTGGGCGGCAGCAGCCGGGACCGATGAGAACACTCTGCGGAGACGCCTGAATCATGGAGTCTACT
GCAAGAACAGGATGGTGAAATCTAACGTGCGGCTTGTAATCTCGATTGCAAAAGAACACGAAGGCCCCGG
GATGGAGTTCTCTGATCTTATTCAGGATGGAATGCAAGGCCTGATAAGAGGCGCGGAAAAGTTCGACGCT
TCCAAGGGTTTTAGATTCTCCACTTACTCTCACTGGTGGATTAAACAAGCAATACGCAAGTCCGTTTTAG
AACAAACCCAGATAATCCGCCTGCCGGCACACATGGCTGAAGCGAGTTCCCGAGTGAAGGAATGCTGCCG
GCGACTCGGCCGTGAGCTGAAACGGCTCCCCAGCAACGAAGAGATCGCGGTGGACACTGGCATGACGATC
CGGCGGGTGGAGGCGGCCATGAGCCTCCCGAAATACAGCGTGTCCTTCACGAGCAAGGTCGGGTGCACGG
ACGTCACGTACCAGGAGATCATGCCGGACACGAGCGCCGAGACGGCGGAGGAGACGCTGCACCGGTGGCT
GATGAAGAAGGACGTGAACACGGCGCTGGACAGCCTGAGCCCGCGCGAGAAGCAGGTGATGCGGTACCGG
TTCGGCATCGAGGGCGGGCGGGCCAGGACCCTGCACGACATCGGGCAGCTCATGGGGGTCAGCCGGGAGC
GGATCCGGCAGATCGAGCTGGGCGCGTTCCGGAAGCTGCGGAGCAAGAACAGGTTGCAGTCGCTGCAGCA
CTACCTGCGGCCGGCGGAGAGCTGGAAGGGTGGGCGCGCCGACCCAGCTTTCTTGTACAAAGTTGGCATT
ATAAGAAAGCATTGCTTATCAATTTGTTGCAACGAACAGGTCACTATCAGTCAAAATAAAATCATTATTT
GCCATCCAGCTGATATCCCCTATAGTGAGTCGTATTACATGGTCATAGCTGTTTCCTGGCAGCTCTGGCC
CGTGTCTCAAAATCTCTGATGTTACATTGCACAAGATAAAAATATATCATCATGAACAATAAAACTGTCT
GCTTACATAAACAGTAATACAAGGGGTGTTATGAGCCATATTCAACGGGAAACGTCGAGGCCGCGATTAA
ATTCCAACATGGATGCTGATTTATATGGGTATAAATGGGCTCGCGATAATGTCGGGCAATCAGGTGCGAC
AATCTATCGCTTGTATGGGAAGCCCGATGCGCCAGAGTTGTTTCTGAAACATGGCAAAGGTAGCGTTGCC
AATGATGTTACAGATGAGATGGTCAGACTAAACTGGCTGACGGAATTTATGCCTCTTCCGACCATCAAGC
ATTTTATCCGTACTCCTGATGATGCATGGTTACTCACCACTGCGATCCCCGGAAAAACAGCATTCCAGGT
ATTAGAAGAATATCCTGATTCAGGTGAAAATATTGTTGATGCGCTGGCAGTGTTCCTGCGCCGGTTGCAT
TCGATTCCTGTTTGTAATTGTCCTTTTAACAGCGATCGCGTATTTCGTCTCGCTCAGGCGCAATCACGAA
TGAATAACGGTTTGGTTGATGCGAGTGATTTTGATGACGAGCGTAATGGCTGGCCTGTTGAACAAGTCTG
GAAAGAAATGCATAAACTTTTGCCATTCTCACCGGATTCAGTCGTCACTCATGGTGATTTCTCACTTGAT
AACCTTATTTTTGACGAGGGGAAATTAATAGGTTGTATTGATGTTGGACGAGTCGGAATCGCAGACCGAT
ACCAGGATCTTGCCATCCTATGGAACTGCCTCGGTGAGTTTTCTCCTTCATTACAGAAACGGCTTTTTCA
AAAATATGGTATTGATAATCCTGATATGAATAAATTGCAGTTTCATTTGATGCTCGATGAGTTTTTCTAA
TCAGAATTGGTTAATTGGTTGTAACACTGGCAGAGCATTACGCTGACTTGACGGGACGGCGCAAGCTCAT
GACCAAAATCCCTTAACGTGAGTTACGCGTCGTTCCACTGAGCGTCAGACCCCGTAGAAAAGATCAAAGG
ATCTTCTTGAGATCCTTTTTTTCTGCGCGTAATCTGCTGCTTGCAAACAAAAAAACCACCGCTACCAGCG
GTGGTTTGTTTGCCGGATCAAGAGCTACCAACTCTTTTTCCGAAGGTAACTGGCTTCAGCAGAGCGCAGA
TACCAAATACTGTCCTTCTAGTGTAGCCGTAGTTAGGCCACCACTTCAAGAACTCTGTAGCACCGCCTAC
ATACCTCGCTCTGCTAATCCTGTTACCAGTGGCTGCTGCCAGTGGCGATAAGTCGTGTCTTACCGGGTTG
GACTCAAGACGATAGTTACCGGATAAGGCGCAGCGGTCGGGCTGAACGGGGGGTTCGTGCACACAGCCCA
GCTTGGAGCGAACGACCTACACCGAACTGAGATACCTACAGCGTGAGCATTGAGAAAGCGCCACGCTTCC
CGAAGGGAGAAAGGCGGACAGGTATCCGGTAAGCGGCAGGGTCGGAACAGGAGAGCGCACGAGGGAGCTT
CCAGGGGGAAACGCCTGGTATCTTTATAGTCCTGTCGGGTTTCGCCACCTCTGACTTGAGCGTCGATTTT
TGTGATGCTCGTCAGGGGGGCGGAGCCTATGGAAAAACGCCAGCAACGCGGCCTTTTTACGGTTCCTGGC
CTTTTGCTGGCCTTTTGCTCACATGTTCTTTCCTGCGTTATCCCCTGATTCTGTGGATAACCGTATTACC
GCCTTTGAGTGAGCTGATACCGCTCGCCGCAGCCGAACGACCGAGCGCAGCGAGTCAGTGAGCGAGGAAG
CGGAAGAGCGCCCAATACGCAAACCGCCTCTCCCCGCGCGTTGGCCGATTCATTAATGCAGCTGGCACGA
CAGGTTTCCCGACTGGAAAGCGGGCAGTGAGCGCAACGCAATTAATACGCGTACCGCTAGCCAGGAAGAG
TTTGTAGAAACGCAAAAAGGCCATCCGTCAGGATGGCCTTCTGCTTAGTTTGATGCCTGGCAGTTTATGG
CGGGCGTCCTGCCCGCCACCCTCCGGGCCGTTGCTTCACAACGTTCAAATCCGCTCCCGGCGGATTTGTC
CTACTCAGGAGAGCGTTCACCGACAAACAACAGATAAAACGAAAGGCCCAGTCTTCCGACTGAGCCTTTC
GTTTTATTTGATGCCTGGCAGTTCCCTACTCTCGCGTTAACGCTAGCATGGATGTTTTCCCAGTCACGAC
GTTGTAAAACGACGGCCAGTCTTAAGCTCGGGCCC
Features (pLannotate 1.2.2; 11 found; start..end, strand, type, name):
      1..100     +  protein_bind   attL1: mutant version of attL; recombination site for the Gateway® LR reaction LR Clonase™
    112..132     +  RBS            RBS: efficient ribosome binding site from bacteriophage T7 gene 10 (Olins and Rangwala, 1989)
    334..1407    +  CDS            SIGB (fragment): SIGB_ARATH - Also known as ABC1, SIG1, SIG2, SIGA. Experimental evidence at transcript level: Swiss-Prot protein existence level 2. Required for the transition of plastids into chloroplasts by coordinating nuclear and chloroplastic genomes under light conditions. Sigma factors are initiation factors that promote the attachment of plastid-encoded RNA polymerase (PEP) to specific initiation sites and are then released. Promotes the biosynthesis of plastid-encoded tRNAs (e.g. trnE-UUC and trnV-UAC). From Arabidopsis thaliana (Mouse-ear cress).
   1442..1541    -  protein_bind   attL2: mutant version of attL; recombination site for the Gateway® LR reaction LR Clonase™
   1559..1577    -  promoter       T7 promoter: promoter for bacteriophage T7 RNA polymerase
   1711..2520    +  CDS            KanR: aminoglycoside phosphotransferase; aph(3')-Ia; confers resistance to kanamycin in bacteria or G418 (Geneticin®) in eukaryotes
   2667..3255    +  rep_origin     ori: high-copy-number ColE1/pMB1/pBR322/pUC origin of replication
   3438..3530    +  CDS            lacI (fragment): lac repressor; lacI; The lac repressor binds to the lac operator to inhibit transcription in E. coli. This inhibition can be relieved by adding lactose or isopropyl-β-D-thiogalactopyranoside (IPTG).
   3585..3612    -  terminator     rrnB T2 terminator: transcription terminator T2 from the E. coli rrnB gene
   3744..3787    +  terminator     rrnB T1 terminator: Escherichia coli rrnB; transcription terminator T1 from the E. coli rrnB gene
   3834..3870    -  CDS            lacZα (fragment): LacZα fragment of β-galactosidase; lacZ fragment
