[The description below was written by a language model from this plasmid's Addgene catalogue record and pLannotate feature annotations shown in this document.]
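Description:
pUT1433-HQ858735 is a Gateway entry clone built on the Invitrogen pENTR/SD backbone, carrying a maize (Zea mays) open reading frame annotated as a SIGMA70-like transcription factor. It belongs to a maize transcription factor ORF collection assembled for functional genomics. The plasmid is propagated in E. coli under kanamycin selection, provided by the aph(3')-Ia KanR gene, and replicates from a ColE1/pUC-type origin. The feature annotation calls this origin high-copy, whereas the catalogue entry lists the plasmid as low copy. The full sequence record is 3,885 nt, consistent with the stated 2,601 bp backbone plus a 1,284 bp insert.

According to the depositor, the coding sequence was PCR-amplified from a full-length cDNA template with its stop codon retained. This makes the clone suited to native or N-terminally tagged expression after transfer, but not to C-terminal fusions. The insert sits between attL1 and attL2, so an LR Clonase reaction can move it directionally into any attR-containing destination vector. Automated annotation matches most of the insert to Arabidopsis SIGB, a plastid sigma factor that directs the plastid-encoded RNA polymerase to its initiation sites, which agrees with the SIGMA70-like classification.

Just downstream of attL1 is the bacteriophage T7 gene 10 ribosome binding site characteristic of the SD version of the backbone, which supports translation in bacteria once the cassette sits behind a suitable promoter. A T7 promoter lies beyond attL2 in the reverse orientation. The rrnB T1 and T2 terminators upstream of the cassette limit read-through transcription from the backbone. The short lacI and lacZα fragments are backbone remnants with no evident function. No promoter driving sense expression of the insert is annotated, as expected for a shuttle clone rather than an expression construct.
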