Addgene plasmid #27817: pUT1433-HQ858735
Depositing lab: John Gray & Erich Grotewold. Depositing organization: University of Toledo. Publication: The Maize TFome--development of a transcription factor open reading frame collection for functional genomics. Burdo B, Gray J, Goetting-Minesky MP, Wittler B, Hunt M, Li T, Velliquette D, Thomas J, Gentzel I, dos Santos Brito M, Mejia-Guerra MK, Connolly LN, Qaisi D, Li W, Casas MI, Doseff AI, Grotewold E. Plant J. 2014 Oct;80(2):356-66. doi: 10.1111/tpj.12623. Epub 2014 Aug 26. PubMed 25053252.
Backbone
  Vector backbone: pENTR/SD
  Backbone manufacturer: Invitrogen
  Backbone size w/o insert (bp): 2601
  Vector type: Entry vector
Growth in bacteria
  Bacterial resistance: Kanamycin, 50 μg/mL
  Growth temperature: 37°C
  Growth strain: DH5alpha
  Growth instructions: E. coli TOP10
  Copy number: Low Copy
Gene/Insert
  Gene/Insert name: SIGMA70-like transcription factor from EE019189
  Species: Zea mays
  Insert size (bp): 1284
  GenBank ID: HQ858735
  Cloning method: Restriction Enzyme
  Sequencing primers: 5′ M13 For; 3′ M13 Rev
Terms and licenses: Academic/Nonprofit Terms; Industry Terms: Not Available to Industry
Depositor comments: This CDS was amplified using PCR from a full length cDNA template from the Maize Full-length cDNA Project (www.maizecdna.org) and the PCR product included the stop codon. The PCR product was cloned into a Gateway pENTR/SD vector. Further information on this gene may be obtained at www.grassius.org using the GenBank number. (The second half of the plasmid name is the GenBank Number for the sequence of the insert)
How to cite: pUT1433-HQ858735 was a gift from John Gray & Erich Grotewold (Addgene plasmid # 27817 ; http://n2t.net/addgene:27817 ; RRID:Addgene_27817)
