>Addgene plasmid #27817 | pUT1433-HQ858735 | addgene partial sequence | sequence record 34107 | 27817 with M13pUC-fwd
ATAATGATTTTATTTTGACTGATAGTGACCTGTTCGTTGCAACAAATTGATGAGCAATGCTTTTTTATAA
TGCCAACTTTGTACAAAAAAGCAGGCTCCGCGGCCGCCTTGTTTAACTTTAAGAAGGAGCCCTTCACCAT
GGCGCAGAATGATCACCCGGCTGCCTTACCGCCGCGCGATGACACGGTGGATAGCTTCCTGTCAAGAGAG
GTCCTCCGCTCCGAGGTGGGGCTGGATGCCAGGCGCGCCGGGCTCGTCGAAATGCTGGAGGGCGAAGAGC
ACAGCAGCATTTTCAGCGACGAATCCGAGGATGACGATGATGGCGGGCATAGCATAGCCGTAACGGTGAA
GTCGGCGCGGCGGTCCGAGAGAAGGGCTCGGAGAGTGAGGGCAGCGATGAAGACGGCCAAGTGTTCCAGC
AGCATGAAGCCCGTTGGAGCGTCCTCCACAAGGAGGAAACGGTTGAAGGGTTGCCTGACTCCTCTCGGGT
GCTTGTACAAGATGACCGGCCCGAGGCTTCTGACGGCGGAACAAGAAGTCGAATTCTCAGAAGGCATTCA
GGACCTTCTGAAACTGGAAGCCATCCAAAAGGAGGTTGCGCAGTATAATGCTGGTGAACCAACGTTTTCC
CAGTGGGCGGCAGCAGCCGGGACCGATGAGAACACTCTGCGGAGACGCCTGAATCATGGAGTCTACTGCA
AGAACAGGATGGTGAAATCTAACGTGCGGCTTGTAATCTCGATTGCAAAAGAACACGAA
